Addgene plasmid #14412: pAG416GPD-Cerulean-ccdB
Purpose: (Empty Backbone)
Depositing lab: Susan Lindquist. Depositing organization: Whitehead Institute for Biomedical Research. Publication: A suite of Gateway cloning vectors for high-throughput genetic analysis in Saccharomyces cerevisiae. Alberti S, Gitler AD, Lindquist S. Yeast. 2007 Oct . 24(10):913-9. 10.1002/yea.1502 PubMed 17583893.
Backbone
  Vector backbone: pRS416
  Vector type: Yeast Expression ; Gateway Destination
  Selectable markers: URA3
Growth in bacteria
  Bacterial resistance: Chloramphenicol and Ampicillin, 25 & 100 μg/mL
  Growth temperature: 37°C
  Growth strain: ccdB Survival
  Growth instructions: DB3.1, ccdB Survival
  Copy number: Unknown
Gene/Insert
  Gene/Insert name: None
  Tag / fusion protein: Cerulean (N terminal on backbone)
  Cloning method: Gateway Cloning
  Sequencing primers: 5′ EGFP-C
Terms and licenses: Academic/Nonprofit Terms; Industry Terms: Not Available to Industry
Depositor comments: Type of plasmid: CEN. This plasmid contains the Gateway technology from Invitrogen; Invitrogen requires purchasing of Gateway Clonase for carrying out the Gateway recombinational cloning reaction http://www.invitrogen.com Please note that the full plasmid sequence is provided as a reference only, and may not match the exact sequence of the plasmid.
How to cite: pAG416GPD-Cerulean-ccdB was a gift from Susan Lindquist (Addgene plasmid # 14412 ; http://n2t.net/addgene:14412 ; RRID:Addgene_14412)
