[The description below was written by a language model from this plasmid's Addgene catalogue record and pLannotate feature annotations shown in this document.]
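Description:
pAG416GPD-Cerulean-ccdB is an empty Gateway destination vector for protein expression in Saccharomyces cerevisiae, built on the pRS416 shuttle backbone. In yeast it is maintained as a low-copy centromeric plasmid through its CEN6/ARS element and selected by the URA3 auxotrophic marker, which can also be counterselected with 5-FOA. In E. coli it replicates from a ColE1/pUC-type origin and carries ampicillin resistance on the backbone. An f1 origin, flanking T3 and T7 promoters, and remnants of the lac/lacZα region are inherited from the pBluescript-derived parent.

The expression unit consists of the strong constitutive GPD (TDH3/GAP) promoter, followed by a cyan fluorescent protein coding sequence, the Gateway cassette, and the CYC1 terminator. The catalogue names the fluorescent protein Cerulean, whereas the automated annotation matched it to the closely related ECFP variant SCFP3A. The Gateway cassette is bounded by attR1 and attR2 and contains a chloramphenicol resistance gene and the ccdB toxin gene. Because CcdB poisons gyrase in ordinary strains, the unrecombined vector must be propagated in a ccdB-tolerant host, with chloramphenicol and ampicillin selection. In an LR reaction, a gene of interest from an entry clone replaces the cassette, and loss of ccdB provides negative selection against unreacted vector. The incoming open reading frame is placed downstream of the fluorescent protein, producing an N-terminally Cerulean-tagged fusion.

The plasmid belongs to a suite of yeast Gateway vectors designed for high-throughput genetic analysis. It suits constitutive, near-single-copy expression of tagged proteins for localization or multicolour imaging. The depositor notes that the full sequence is a reference only and may not match the physical plasmid exactly.
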