Features (pLannotate 1.2.2; 28 found; start..end, strand, type, name):
     70..573     -  misc_feature   CEN/ARS: S. cerevisiae CEN6 centromere fused to an autonomously replicating sequence
    610..714     +  promoter       AmpR promoter: bla
    715..1575    +  CDS            AmpR: β-lactamase; bla; confers resistance to ampicillin, carbenicillin, and related antibiotics
   1746..2334    +  rep_origin     ori: high-copy-number ColE1/pMB1/pBR322/pUC origin of replication
   2517..2609    +  CDS            lacI (fragment): lac repressor; lacI; The lac repressor binds to the lac operator to inhibit transcription in E. coli. This inhibition can be relieved by adding lactose or isopropyl-β-D-thiogalactopyranoside (IPTG).
   2622..2643    +  protein_bind   CAP binding site: CAP binding activates transcription in the presence of cAMP. E. coli catabolite activator protein
   2658..2688    +  promoter       lac promoter: promoter for the E. coli lac operon
   2696..2712    +  protein_bind   lac operator: The lac repressor binds to the lac operator to inhibit transcription in E. coli. This inhibition can be relieved by adding lactose or isopropyl-β-D-thiogalactopyranoside (IPTG). lac repressor encoded by lacI
   2757..2775    +  promoter       T3 promoter: promoter for bacteriophage T3 RNA polymerase
   2804..3448    +  promoter       GAP promoter: S. cerevisiae TDH3; promoter for glyceraldehyde-3-phosphate dehydrogenase
   3454..3477    +  misc_feature   MCS (fragment): pBluescript multiple cloning site
   3483..4199    +  CDS            SCFP3A: monomeric optimized variant of ECFP (Kremers et al., 2006) mammalian codon-optimized
   4224..4348    +  protein_bind   attR1: mutant version of attR; recombination site for the Gateway® LR reaction LR Clonase™
   4373..4403    +  promoter       lac UV5 promoter: E. coli lac promoter with an "up" mutation
   4427..4456    +  promoter       cat promoter (fragment): promoter of the E. coli cat gene encoding chloramphenicol acetyltransferase
   4457..5116    +  CDS            CmR: chloramphenicol acetyltransferase; cat; confers resistance to chloramphenicol
   5298..5456    +  CDS            ccdA (fragment): CCDA_ECO57 - Also known as H, letA. Experimental evidence at protein level: Swiss-Prot protein existence level 1. Antitoxin component of a type II toxin-antitoxin (TA) system which inhibits the post-segregational killing (PSK) of plasmid-free cells, also referred to as a plasmid addiction system. Binds to and blocks the activity of CcdB; will also remove bound CcdB protein from the CcdB-GyrA complex by forming a CcdA-CcdB complex, a process termed rejuvenation. Functions as a transcriptional corepressor for the ccdAB operon, repression also requires CcdB (By similarity). From Escherichia coli
   5461..5763    +  CDS            ccdB: CCDB_ECOLI - Also known as G, letB, letD. Experimental evidence at protein level: Swiss-Prot protein existence level 1. Toxic component of a type II toxin-antitoxin (TA) system, functioning in plasmid maintainence. Responsible for the post- segregational killing (PSK) of plasmid-free cells, also referred to as a plasmid addiction system. Half-life of over 2 hours. Cell killing by CcdB is accompanied by filamentation, defects in chromosome and plasmid segregation, defects in cell division, formation of anucleate cells, decreased DNA synthesis and plasmid loss. Interferes with the activity of DN
   5807..5931    -  protein_bind   attR2: mutant version of attR; recombination site for the Gateway® LR reaction LR Clonase™
   5938..6185    +  terminator     CYC1 terminator: S. cerevisiae CYC1; transcription terminator for CYC1
   6204..6222    -  promoter       T7 promoter: promoter for bacteriophage T7 RNA polymerase
   6230..6385    +  CDS            lacZα (fragment): LacZα fragment of β-galactosidase; lacZ fragment
   6393..6848    +  rep_origin     f1 ori (sequence partly withheld): f1 bacteriophage origin of replication; arrow indicates direction of (+) strand synthesis
   6849..6900    -  misc_feature   bom (fragment): basis of mobility region from pBR322
   6979..7782    -  CDS            URA3: orotidine-5'-phosphate decarboxylase, required for uracil biosynthesis; S. cerevisiae URA3; yeast auxotrophic marker, counterselectable with 5-fluoroorotic acid (5-FOA)
   7783..7998    -  promoter       URA3 promoter: S. cerevisiae URA3
   8013..8062    -  misc_feature   bom (fragment): basis of mobility region from pBR322
   8164..1       -  CDS            rop (fragment) (across the origin): Rop protein, which maintains plasmids at low copy number; rop
>Addgene plasmid #14412 | pAG416GPD-Cerulean-ccdB | depositor full sequence | sequence record 8075 | Author sequence
GACGAAAGGGCCTCGTGATACGCCTATTTTTATAGGTTAATGTCATGATAATAATGGTTTCTTAGGACGG
ATCGCTTGCCTGTAACTTACACGCGCCTCGTATCTTTTAATGATGGAATAATTTGGGAATTTACTCTGTG
TTTATTTATTTTTATGTTTTGTATTTGGATTTTAGAAAGTAAATAAAGAAGGTAGAAGAGTTACGGAATG
AAGAAAAAAAAATAAACAAAGGTTTAAAAAATTTCAACAAAAAGCGTACTTTACATATATATTTATTAGA
CAAGAAAAGCAGATTAAATAGATATACATTCGATTAACGATAAGTAAAATGTAAAATCACAGGATTTTCG
TGTGTGGTCTTCTACACAGACAAGATGAAACAATTCGGCATTAATACCTGAGAGCAGGAAGAGCAAGATA
AAAGGTAGTATTTGTTGGCGATCCCCCTAGAGTCTTTTACATCTTCGGAAAACAAAAACTATTTTTTCTT
TAATTTCTTTTTTTACTTTCTATTTTTAATTTATATATTTATATTAAAAAATTTAAATTATAATTATTTT
TATAGCACGTGATGAAAAGGACCCAGGTGGCACTTTTCGGGGAAATGTGCGCGGAACCCCTATTTGTTTA
TTTTTCTAAATACATTCAAATATGTATCCGCTCATGAGACAATAACCCTGATAAATGCTTCAATAATATT
GAAAAAGGAAGAGTATGAGTATTCAACATTTCCGTGTCGCCCTTATTCCCTTTTTTGCGGCATTTTGCCT
TCCTGTTTTTGCTCACCCAGAAACGCTGGTGAAAGTAAAAGATGCTGAAGATCAGTTGGGTGCACGAGTG
GGTTACATCGAACTGGATCTCAACAGCGGTAAGATCCTTGAGAGTTTTCGCCCCGAAGAACGTTTTCCAA
TGATGAGCACTTTTAAAGTTCTGCTATGTGGCGCGGTATTATCCCGTATTGACGCCGGGCAAGAGCAACT
CGGTCGCCGCATACACTATTCTCAGAATGACTTGGTTGAGTACTCACCAGTCACAGAAAAGCATCTTACG
GATGGCATGACAGTAAGAGAATTATGCAGTGCTGCCATAACCATGAGTGATAACACTGCGGCCAACTTAC
TTCTGACAACGATCGGAGGACCGAAGGAGCTAACCGCTTTTTTGCACAACATGGGGGATCATGTAACTCG
CCTTGATCGTTGGGAACCGGAGCTGAATGAAGCCATACCAAACGACGAGCGTGACACCACGATGCCTGTA
GCAATGGCAACAACGTTGCGCAAACTATTAACTGGCGAACTACTTACTCTAGCTTCCCGGCAACAATTAA
TAGACTGGATGGAGGCGGATAAAGTTGCAGGACCACTTCTGCGCTCGGCCCTTCCGGCTGGCTGGTTTAT
TGCTGATAAATCTGGAGCCGGTGAGCGTGGGTCTCGCGGTATCATTGCAGCACTGGGGCCAGATGGTAAG
CCCTCCCGTATCGTAGTTATCTACACGACGGGGAGTCAGGCAACTATGGATGAACGAAATAGACAGATCG
CTGAGATAGGTGCCTCACTGATTAAGCATTGGTAACTGTCAGACCAAGTTTACTCATATATACTTTAGAT
TGATTTAAAACTTCATTTTTAATTTAAAAGGATCTAGGTGAAGATCCTTTTTGATAATCTCATGACCAAA
ATCCCTTAACGTGAGTTTTCGTTCCACTGAGCGTCAGACCCCGTAGAAAAGATCAAAGGATCTTCTTGAG
ATCCTTTTTTTCTGCGCGTAATCTGCTGCTTGCAAACAAAAAAACCACCGCTACCAGCGGTGGTTTGTTT
GCCGGATCAAGAGCTACCAACTCTTTTTCCGAAGGTAACTGGCTTCAGCAGAGCGCAGATACCAAATACT
GTCCTTCTAGTGTAGCCGTAGTTAGGCCACCACTTCAAGAACTCTGTAGCACCGCCTACATACCTCGCTC
TGCTAATCCTGTTACCAGTGGCTGCTGCCAGTGGCGATAAGTCGTGTCTTACCGGGTTGGACTCAAGACG
ATAGTTACCGGATAAGGCGCAGCGGTCGGGCTGAACGGGGGGTTCGTGCACACAGCCCAGCTTGGAGCGA
ACGACCTACACCGAACTGAGATACCTACAGCGTGAGCTATGAGAAAGCGCCACGCTTCCCGAAGGGAGAA
AGGCGGACAGGTATCCGGTAAGCGGCAGGGTCGGAACAGGAGAGCGCACGAGGGAGCTTCCAGGGGGAAA
CGCCTGGTATCTTTATAGTCCTGTCGGGTTTCGCCACCTCTGACTTGAGCGTCGATTTTTGTGATGCTCG
TCAGGGGGGCGGAGCCTATGGAAAAACGCCAGCAACGCGGCCTTTTTACGGTTCCTGGCCTTTTGCTGGC
CTTTTGCTCACATGTTCTTTCCTGCGTTATCCCCTGATTCTGTGGATAACCGTATTACCGCCTTTGAGTG
AGCTGATACCGCTCGCCGCAGCCGAACGACCGAGCGCAGCGAGTCAGTGAGCGAGGAAGCGGAAGAGCGC
CCAATACGCAAACCGCCTCTCCCCGCGCGTTGGCCGATTCATTAATGCAGCTGGCACGACAGGTTTCCCG
ACTGGAAAGCGGGCAGTGAGCGCAACGCAATTAATGTGAGTTACCTCACTCATTAGGCACCCCAGGCTTT
ACACTTTATGCTTCCGGCTCCTATGTTGTGTGGAATTGTGAGCGGATAACAATTTCACACAGGAAACAGC
TATGACCATGATTACGCCAAGCGCGCAATTAACCCTCACTAAAGGGAACAAAAGCTGGAGCTCTTCGAGT
TTATCATTATCAATACTCGCCATTTCAAAGAATACGTAAATAATTAATAGTAGTGATTTTCCTAACTTTA
TTTAGTCAAAAAATTAGCCTTTTAATTCTGCTGTAACCCGTACATGCCCAAAATAGGGGGCGGGTTACAC
AGAATATATAACACCGAAGGTGCCTGGGTGAACAGGTTTATTCCTGGCATCCACTAAATATAATGGAGCC
CGCTTTTTAAGCTGGCATCCAGAAAAAAAAAGAATCCCAGCACCAAAATATTGTTTTCTTCACCAACCAT
CAGTTCATAGGTCCATTCTCTTAGCGCAACTACAGAGAACAGGGGCACAAACAGGCAAAAAACGGGCACA
ACCTCAATGGAGTGATGCAACCTGCCTGGAGTAAATGATGACACAAGGCAATTGACCCACGCATGTATCT
ATCTCATTTTCTTACACCTTCTATTACCTTCTGCTCTCTCTGATTTGGAAAAAGCTGAAAAAAAAGGTTG
AAACCAGTTCCCTGAAATTATTCCCCTACTTGACTAATAAGTATATAAAGACGGTAGGTATTGATTGTAA
TTCTGTAAATCTATTTCTTAAACTTCTTAAATTCTACTTTTATAGTTAGTCTTTTTTTTAGTTTTAAAAC
ACCAGAACTTAGTTTCGACGGATTCTAGAACTAGTGGATCCCCCGGGACAAAATGGTGAGCAAGGGCGAG
GAGCTGTTCACCGGGGTGGTGCCCATCCTGGTCGAGCTGGACGGCGACGTAAACGGCCACAAGTTCAGCG
TGTCCGGCGAGGGCGAGGGCGATGCCACCTACGGCAAGCTGACCCTGAAGTTCATCTGCACCACCGGCAA
GCTGCCCGTGCCCTGGCCCACCCTCGTGACCACCCTGACCTGGGGCGTGCAGTGCTTCGCCCGCTACCCC
GACCACATGAAGCAGCACGACTTCTTCAAGTCCGCCATGCCCGAAGGCTACGTCCAGGAGCGCACCATCT
TCTTCAAGGACGACGGCAACTACAAGACCCGCGCCGAGGTGAAGTTCGAGGGCGACACCCTGGTGAACCG
CATCGAGCTGAAGGGCATCGACTTCAAGGAGGACGGCAACATCCTGGGGCACAAGCTGGAGTACAACTAC
ATCAGCGACAACGTCTATATCACCGCCGACAAGCAGAAGAACGGCATCAAGGCCAACTTCAAGATCCGCC
ACAACATCGAGGACGGCAGCGTGCAGCTCGCCGACCACTACCAGCAGAACACCCCCATCGGCGACGGCCC
CGTGCTGCTGCCCGACAACCACTACCTGAGCACCCAGTCCAAGCTGAGCAAAGACCCCAACGAGAAGCGC
GATCACATGGTCCTGCTGGAGTTCGTGACCGCCGCCGGGATCACTCTCGGCATGGACGAGCTGTACAAGG
GTGGACCAGGTGGTGGACATCAAACAAGTTTGTACAAAAAAGCTGAACGAGAAACGTAAAATGATATAAA
TATCAATATATTAAATTAGATTTTGCATAAAAAACAGACTACATAATACTGTAAAACACAACATATCCAG
TCACTATGGCGGCCGCATTAGGCACCCCAGGCTTTACACTTTATGCTTCCGGCTCGTATAATGTGTGGAT
TTTGAGTTAGGATCCGTCGAGATTTTCAGGAGCTAAGGAAGCTAAAATGGAGAAAAAAATCACTGGATAT
ACCACCGTTGATATATCCCAATGGCATCGTAAAGAACATTTTGAGGCATTTCAGTCAGTTGCTCAATGTA
CCTATAACCAGACCGTTCAGCTGGATATTACGGCCTTTTTAAAGACCGTAAAGAAAAATAAGCACAAGTT
TTATCCGGCCTTTATTCACATTCTTGCCCGCCTGATGAATGCTCATCCGGAATTCCGTATGGCAATGAAA
GACGGTGAGCTGGTGATATGGGATAGTGTTCACCCTTGTTACACCGTTTTCCATGAGCAAACTGAAACGT
TTTCATCGCTCTGGAGTGAATACCACGACGATTTCCGGCAGTTTCTACACATATATTCGCAAGATGTGGC
GTGTTACGGTGAAAACCTGGCCTATTTCCCTAAAGGGTTTATTGAGAATATGTTTTTCGTCTCAGCCAAT
CCCTGGGTGAGTTTCACCAGTTTTGATTTAAACGTGGCCAATATGGACAACTTCTTCGCCCCCGTTTTCA
CCATGGGCAAATATTATACGCAAGGCGACAAGGTGCTGATGCCGCTGGCGATTCAGGTTCATCATGCCGT
CTGTGATGGCTTCCATGTCGGCAGAATGCTTAATGAATTACAACAGTACTGCGATGAGTGGCAGGGCGGG
GCGTAAACGCCGCGTGGATCCGGCTTACTAAAAGCCAGATAACAGTATGCGTATTTGCGCGCTGATTTTT
GCGGTATAAGAATATATACTGATATGTATACCCGAAGTATGTCAAAAAGAGGTATGCTATGAAGCAGCGT
ATTACAGTGACAGTTGACAGCGACAGCTATCAGTTGCTCAAGGCATATATGATGTCAATATCTCCGGTCT
GGTAAGCACAACCATGCAGAATGAAGCCCGTCGTCTGCGTGCCGAACGCTGGAAAGCGGAAAATCAGGAA
GGGATGGCTGAGGTCGCCCGGTTTATTGAAATGAACGGCTCTTTTGCTGACGAGAACAGGGGCTGGTGAA
ATGCAGTTTAAGGTTTACACCTATAAAAGAGAGAGCCGTTATCGTCTGTTTGTGGATGTACAGAGTGATA
TTATTGACACGCCCGGGCGACGGATGGTGATCCCCCTGGCCAGTGCACGTCTGCTGTCAGATAAAGTCTC
CCGTGAACTTTACCCGGTGGTGCATATCGGGGATGAAAGCTGGCGCATGATGACCACCGATATGGCCAGT
GTGCCGGTCTCCGTTATCGGGGAAGAAGTGGCTGATCTCAGCCACCGCGAAAATGACATCAAAAACGCCA
TTAACCTGATGTTCTGGGGAATATAAATGTCAGGCTCCCTTATACACAGCCAGTCTGCAGGTCGACCATA
GTGACTGGATATGTTGTGTTTTACAGTATTATGTAGTCTGTTTTTTATGCAAAATCTAATTTAATATATT
GATATTTATATCATTTTACGTTTCTCGTTCAGCTTTCTTGTACAAAGTGGTTCGATGTCATGTAATTAGT
TATGTCACGCTTACATTCACGCCCTCCCCCCACATCCGCTCTAACCGAAAAGGAAGGAGTTAGACAACCT
GAAGTCTAGGTCCCTATTTATTTTTTTATAGTTATGTTAGTATTAAGAACGTTATTTATATTTCAAATTT
TTCTTTTTTTTCTGTACAGACGCGTGTACGCATGTAACATTATACTGAAAACCTTGCTTGAGAAGGTTTT
GGGACGCTCGAAGGCTTTAATTTGCGGCCGGTACCCAATTCGCCCTATAGTGAGTCGTATTACGCGCGCT
CACTGGCCGTCGTTTTACAACGTCGTGACTGGGAAAACCCTGGCGTTACCCAACTTAATCGCCTTGCAGC
ACATCCCCCTTTCGCCAGCTGGCGTAATAGCGAAGAGGCCCGCACCGATCGCCCTTCCCAACAGTTGCGC
AGCCTGAATGGCGAATGGCGCG
[124 nt withheld, positions 6393-6516]
C
[91 nt withheld, positions 6518-6608]
A
[49 nt withheld, positions 6610-6658]
CCTTTGACGTTGGAGTCCACGTTCTTT
[37 nt withheld, positions 6686-6722]
ACCCTATCTCGGTCTATTCTTTTGATTTATAAGGGATTTTGCCGATTTCGGCCTATTGGTTAAAAAATGA
GCTGATTTAACAAAAATTTAACGCGAATTTTAACAAAATATTAACGTTTACAATTTCCTGATGCGGTATT
TTCTCCTTACGCATCTGTGCGGTATTTCACACCGCATAGGGTAATAACTGATATAATTAAATTGAAGCTC
TAATTTGTGAGTTTAGTATACATGCATTTACTTATAATACAGTTTTTTAGTTTTGCTGGCCGCATCTTCT
CAAATATGCTTCCCAGCCTGCTTTTCTGTAACGTTCACCCTCTACCTTAGCATCCCTTCCCTTTGCAAAT
AGTCCTCTTCCAACAATAATAATGTCAGATCCTGTAGAGACCACATCATCCACGGTTCTATACTGTTGAC
CCAATGCGTCTCCCTTGTCATCTAAACCCACACCGGGTGTCATAATCAACCAATCGTAACCTTCATCTCT
TCCACCCATGTCTCTTTGAGCAATAAAGCCGATAACAAAATCTTTGTCGCTCTTCGCAATGTCAACAGTA
CCCTTAGTATATTCTCCAGTAGATAGGGAGCCCTTGCATGACAATTCTGCTAACATCAAAAGGCCTCTAG
GTTCCTTTGTTACTTCTTCTGCCGCCTGCTTCAAACCGCTAACAATACCTGGGCCCACCACACCGTGTGC
ATTCGTAATGTCTGCCCATTCTGCTATTCTGTATACACCCGCAGAGTACTGCAATTTGACTGTATTACCA
ATGTCAGCAAATTTTCTGTCTTCGAAGAGTAAAAAATTGTACTTGGCGGATAATGCCTTTAGCGGCTTAA
CTGTGCCCTCCATGGAAAAATCAGTCAAGATATCCACATGTGTTTTTAGTAAACAAATTTTGGGACCTAA
TGCTTCAACTAACTCCAGTAATTCCTTGGTGGTACGAACATCCAATGAAGCACACAAGTTTGTTTGCTTT
TCGTGCATGATATTAAATAGCTTGGCAGCAACAGGACTAGGATGAGTAGCAGCACGTTCCTTATATGTAG
CTTTCGACATGATTTATCTTCGTTTCCTGCAGGTTTTTGTTCTGTGCAGTTGGGTTAAGAATACTGGGCA
ATTTCATGTTTCTTCAACACTACATATGCGTATATATACCAATCTAAGTCTGTGCTCCTTCCTTCGTTCT
TCCTTCTGTTCGGAGATTACCGAATCAAAAAAATTTCAAAGAAACCGAAATCAAAAAAAAGAATAAAAAA
AAAATGATGAATTGAATTGAAAAGCTGTGGTATGGTGCACTCTCAGTACAATCTGCTCTGATGCCGCATA
GTTAAGCCAGCCCCGACACCCGCCAACACCCGCTGACGCGCCCTGACGGGCTTGTCTGCTCCCGGCATCC
GCTTACAGACAAGCTGTGACCGTCTCCGGGAGCTGCATGTGTCAGAGGTTTTCACCGTCATCACCGAAAC
GCGCGA
