>Addgene plasmid #14412 | pAG416GPD-Cerulean-ccdB | addgene partial sequence | sequence record 21103 | 14412 with pRS_marker
CATTTTTTTTTTATTCTTTTTTTTGATTTCGGTTTCCTTGAAATTTTTTTGATTCGGTAATCTCCGAACA
GAAGGAAGAACGAAGGAAGGAGCACAGACTTAGATTGGTATATATACGCATATGTAGTGTTGAAGAAACA
TGAAATTGCCCAGTATTCTTAACCCAACTGCACAGAACAAAAACCTGCAGGAAACGAAGATAAATCATGT
CGAAAGCTACATATAAGGAACGTGCTGCTACTCATCCTAGTCCTGTTGCTGCCAAGCTATTTAATATCAT
GCACGAAAAGCAAACAAACTTGTGTGCTTCATTGGATGTTCGTACCACCAAGGAATTACTGGAGTTAGTT
GAAGCATTAGGTCCCAAAATTTGTTTACTAAAAACACATGTGGATATCTTGACTGATTTTTCCATGGAGG
GCACAGTTAAGCCGCTAAAGGCATTATCCGCCAAGTACAATTTTTTACTCTTCGAAGACAGAAAATTTGC
TGACATTGGTAATACAGTCAAATTGCAGTACTCTGCGGGTGTATACAGAATAGCAGAATGGGCAGACATT
ACGAATGCACACGGTGTGGTGGGCCCAGGTATTGTTAGCGGTTTG
