>Addgene plasmid #14412 | pAG416GPD-Cerulean-ccdB | addgene partial sequence | sequence record 21104 | 14412 with EXFP-R
TAGCCTTCGGGCATGGCGGACTTGAAGAAGTCGTGCTGCTTCATGTGGTCGGGGTAGCGGGCGAAGCACT
GCACGCCCCAGGTCAGGGTGGTCACGAGGGTGGGCCAGGGCACGGGCAGCTTGCCGGTGGTGCAGATGAA
CTTCAGGGTCAGCTTGCCGTAGGTGGCATCGCCCTCGCCCTCGCCGGACACGCTGAACTTGTGGCCGTTT
ACGTCGCCGTCCAGCTCGACCAGGATGGGCACCACCCCGGTGAACAGCTCCTCGCCCTTGCTCACCATTT
TGTCCCGGGGGATCCACTAGTTCTAGAATCCGTCGAAACTAAGTTCTGGTGTTTTAAAACTAAAAAAAAG
ACTAACTATAAAAGTAGAATTTAAGAAGTTTAAGAAATAGATTTACAGAATTACAATCAATACCTACCGT
CTTTATATACTTATTAGTCAAGTAGGGGAATAATTTCAGGGAACTGGTTTCAACCTTTTTTTTCAGCTTT
TTCCAAATC
